Addgene plasmid #226657: pCMK74
Purpose: (Empty Backbone) Broad host range WVO1 vector that replicates in Synechococcus sp. PCC 7002, KanR, contains HIP1 site
Depositing lab: David Nielsen. Depositing organization: Arizona State University. Publication: Delivery of Novel Replicating Vectors to Synechococcus sp. PCC 7002 Via Natural Transformation of Plasmid Multimers. Kamoku C, Cooper C, Straub A, Miller N, Nielsen DR. Synthetic Biology and Engineering 2024, 2 (3), 10014 10.35534/sbe.2024.10014.
Backbone
  Vector backbone: pBAV1K-T5-gfp
  Backbone manufacturer: Ichiro Matsumura, Addgene plasmid #26702
  Backbone size (bp): 2731
  Vector type: Unspecified
Growth in bacteria
  Bacterial resistance: Kanamycin, 50 μg/mL
  Growth temperature: 30°C
  Growth strain: DH5alpha
  Copy number: High Copy
Terms and licenses: Academic/Nonprofit Terms; Industry Terms: Not Available to Industry
Depositor comments: Grow at 30°C in E. coli, grow at 37°C in Synechococcus sp. PCC 7002 Grow in Synechococcus sp. PCC 7002 with Kanamycin 100 µg/mL For increased transformation into PCC 7002, miniprep this plasmid from E.coli strain DHIP1. DHIP1 deposited under the following paper: Kamoku C, Nielsen DR. Highly Iterated Palindrome 1 (HIP1) sequence improves Synechococcus sp. PCC 7002 transformation efficiencies in a homology- and methylation-dependent manner. Published online September 10, 2024:2024.09.10.611283. doi:10.1101/2024.09.10.611283 Please visit https://doi.org/10.1101/2024.07.31.606084 for bioRxiv preprint.
How to cite: pCMK74 was a gift from David Nielsen (Addgene plasmid # 226657 ; http://n2t.net/addgene:226657 ; RRID:Addgene_226657)
