[The description below was written by a language model from this plasmid's Addgene catalogue record and pLannotate feature annotations shown in this document.]
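Description:
pCMK74 is a small (about 2.7 kb) empty-backbone, broad-host-range shuttle vector derived from pBAV1K-T5-gfp. It was built to replicate autonomously in the cyanobacterium Synechococcus sp. PCC 7002 while still being propagated in E. coli, where it is recorded as high copy. Replication depends on the pWV01-type replicon (written "WVO1" in the record). The feature table annotates this as a repB coding sequence matching the Streptococcus agalactiae RepB initiator, a protein that nicks the plus strand at the plus origin. That activity is characteristic of rolling-circle replicons, which tend to function across many bacterial hosts. The origin sequence itself is not annotated separately. Selection in both hosts is by kanamycin, through an aphA-3 aminoglycoside phosphotransferase gene (KanR).

No cargo is present. The only other annotated elements are two transcription terminators, rrnB T1 and the minimal lambda t0. Lambda t0 lies just downstream of the resistance gene, and such terminators generally insulate plasmid functions from read-through transcription. The T5 promoter and gfp suggested by the parent plasmid's name are not annotated, which fits the empty-backbone designation, and no promoter or cloning site is described.

The catalogue states that the vector carries a HIP1 (Highly Iterated Palindrome 1) site, although this short motif does not appear in the feature table. According to the depositor, preparing the plasmid from an E. coli strain designated DHIP1 increases transformation into PCC 7002, and the cited work links the HIP1 effect to homology and methylation. The vector serves as a starting scaffold for replicating, non-integrating constructs delivered to PCC 7002 by natural transformation.
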