Features (pLannotate 1.2.2; 4 found; start..end, strand, type, name):
     64..150     +  terminator     rrnB T1 terminator: Escherichia coli rrnB; transcription terminator T1 from the E. coli rrnB gene
    231..851     -  CDS            repB: REPB_STRAG - Experimental evidence at protein level: Swiss-Prot protein existence level 1. Is essential for plasmid replication. Nicks the positive strand at the plus origin of replication. From Streptococcus agalactiae.
   1704..1738    -  terminator     lambda t0 terminator: minimal transcription terminator from phage lambda (Scholtissek and Grosse, 1987)
   1806..2600    -  CDS            KanR: aminoglycoside phosphotransferase; aphA-3; confers resistance to kanamycin
>Addgene plasmid #226657 | pCMK74 | addgene full sequence | sequence record 455440 | Addgene NGS Result
TTTTCAAAGTTGGCGTATAACATAGTATCGACGGAGCCGATTTTGAAACCACACCAGAGGCATCAAATAA
AACGAAAGGCTCAGTCGAAAGACTGGGCCTTTCGTTTTATCTGTTGTTTGTCGGTGAACGCTCTCCTGAG
TAGGACAAATCCGCCGCCCTAGACCTAGTGTCATTTTATTTCCCCCGTTTCAGCATCAAGAACCTTTGCA
TAACTTGCTCTATATCCACACTGATAATTGCCCTCAAACCATAATCTAAAGGCGCTAGAGTTTGTTGAAA
CAATATCTTTTACATCATTCGTATTTAAAATTCCAAACTCCGCTCCCCTAAGGCGAATAAAAGCCATTAA
ATCTTTTGTATTTACCAAATTATAGTCATCCACTATATCTAAGAGTAAATTCTTCAATTCTCTTTTTTGG
CTTTCATCAAGTGTTATATAGCGGTCAATATCAAAATCATTAATGTTCAAAATATCTTTTTTGTCGTATA
TATGTTTATTCTTAGCAATAGCGTCCTTTGATTCATGAGTCAAATATTCATATGAACCTTTGATATAATC
AAGTATCTCAACATGAGCAACTGAACTATTCCCCAATTTTCGCTTAATCTTGTTCCTAACGCTTTCTATT
GTTACAGGATTTCGTGCAATATATATAACGTGATAGTGTGGTTTTTTATAGTGCTTTCCATTTCGTATAA
CATCACTACTATTCCATGTATCTTTATCTTTTTTTTCGTCCATATCGTGTAAAGGACTGACAGCCATAGA
TACGCCCAAACTCTCTAATTTTTCCTTCCAATCATTAGGAATTGAGTCAGGATATAATAAAAATCCAAAA
TTTCTAGCTTTAGTATTTTTAATAGCCATGATATAATTACCTTATCAAAAACAAGTAGCGAAAACTCGTA
TCCTTCTAAAAACGCGAGCTTTCGCTTATTTTTTTTGTTCTGATTCCTTTCTTGCATATTCTTCTATAGC
TAACGCCGCAACCGCAGATTTTGAAAAACCTTTTTGTTTCGCCATATCTGTTAATTTTTTATCTTGCTCT
TTTGTCAGAGAAATCATAACTCTTTTTTTCGATTCTGAAATCACCATTTAAAAAACTCCAATCAAATAAT
TTTATAAAGTTAGTGTATCACTTTGTAATCATAAAAACAACAATAAAGCTACTTAAATATAGATTTATAA
AAAACGTTGGCGAAAACGTTGGCGATTCGTTGGCGATTGAAAAACCCCTTAAACCCTTGAGCCAGTTGGG
ATAGAGCGTTTTTGGCACAAAAATTGGCACTCGGCACTTAATGGGGGGTCGTAGTACGGAAGCAAAATTC
GCTTCCTTTCCCCCCATTTTTTTCCAAATTCCAGATTTTTTTCAAAAATTTTCCAGCGCTACCGCTCGGC
AAAATTGCAAGCAATTTTTAAAATCAAACCCATGAGGGAATTTCATTCCCTCATACTCCCTTGAGCCTCC
TCCAACCGAAATAGAAGGGCGCTGCGCTTATTATTTCATTCAGTCATCGGCTTTCATAATCTAACAGACA
ACATCTTCGCTGCAAAGCCACGCTACGCTCAAGGGCTTTTACGCTACGATAACGCCTGTTTTAACGATTA
TGCCGATAACTAAACGAAATAAACGCTAAAACGTCTCAGAAACGATTTTGAGACGTTTTAATAAAAAATC
GCCTAGTGCTTGGATTCTCACCAATAAAAAACGCCCGGCGGCAACCGAGCGTTCTGAACAAATCCAGATG
GAGTTCTGAGGTCATTACTGGATCTATCAACGGGAGTCCAAGCGATCGCTCGGTACTAAAACAATTCATC
CAGTAAAATATAATATTTTATTTTCTCCCAATCAGGCTTGATCCCCAGTAAGTCAAAAAATAGCTCGACA
TACTGTTCTTCCCCGATATCCTCCCTGATCGACCGGACGCAGAAGGCAATGTCATACCACTTGTCCGCCC
TGCCGCTTCTCCCAAGATCAATAAAGCCACTTACTTTGCCATCTTTCACAAAGATGTTGCTGTCTCCCAG
GTCGCCGTGGGAAAAGACAAGTTCCTCTTCGGGCTTTTCCGTCTTTAAAAAATCATACAGCTCGCGCGGA
TCTTTAAATGGAGTGTCTTCTTCCCAGTTTTCGCAATCCACATCGGCCAGATCGTTATTCAGTAAGTAAT
CCAATTCGGCTAAGCGGCCGTCTAAGCTATTCGTATAGGGACAATCCGATATGTCGATGGAGTGAAAGAG
CCTGATGCACTCCGCATACAGCTCGATAGTCTTTTCAGGGCTTTGTTCATCTTCATACCCTTCCGAGCAA
AGGACGCCATCGGCCTCACTCATGAGCAGATTGCTCCAGCCATCATGCCGTTCAAAGTGCAGGACCTTTG
GAACAGGCAGCTTTCCTTCCAGCCATAGCATCATGTCCTTTTCCCGTTCCACATCATAGGTGGTCCCTTT
ATACCGGCTGTCCGTCATTTTTAAATATAGGATTTCATTTTCTCCCACCAGCTTATATACCTTAGCAGGA
GACATTCCTTCCGTATCTTTTACGCAGCGGTATTCTTCGATCAGTTTTTTCAATTCCGGTGATATTCTCA
TTTTAGCCATTTATTATTTCCTTCCTCTTTTCTACAGTATTTAAAGATACCCCAAGAAGCTAATTATAAC
AAGACGAACTCCAATTCACTGTTCCTTGCATTCTAAAACCTTAAATACAGAAAACAGCCTTTTCAAAGTT
G
